>Addgene plasmid #199232 | pET32a-hEPGN | addgene full sequence | sequence record 399294 | Addgene NGS Result
TGGCGAATGGG
[124 nt withheld, positions 12-135]
C
[91 nt withheld, positions 137-227]
A
[49 nt withheld, positions 229-277]
CCTTTGACGTTGGAGTCCACGTTCTTT
[37 nt withheld, positions 305-341]
ACCCTATCTCGGTCTATTCTTTTGATTTATAAGGGATTTTGCCGATTTCGGCCTATTGGTTAAAAAATGA
GCTGATTTAACAAAAATTTAACGCGAATTTTAACAAAATATTAACGCTTACAATTTAGGTGGCACTTTTC
GGGGAAATGTGCGCGGAACCCCTATTTGTTTATTTTTCTAAATACATTCAAATATGTATCCGCTCATGAG
ACAATAACCCTGATAAATGCTTCAATAATATTGAAAAAGGAAGAGTATGAGTATTCAACATTTCCGTGTC
GCCCTTATTCCCTTTTTTGCGGCATTTTGCCTTCCTGTTTTTGCTCACCCAGAAACGCTGGTGAAAGTAA
AAGATGCTGAAGATCAGTTGGGTGCACGAGTGGGTTACATCGAACTGGATCTCAACAGCGGTAAGATCCT
TGAGAGTTTTCGCCCCGAAGAACGTTTTCCAATGATGAGCACTTTTAAAGTTCTGCTATGTGGCGCGGTA
TTATCCCGTATTGACGCCGGGCAAGAGCAACTCGGTCGCCGCATACACTATTCTCAGAATGACTTGGTTG
AGTACTCACCAGTCACAGAAAAGCATCTTACGGATGGCATGACAGTAAGAGAATTATGCAGTGCTGCCAT
AACCATGAGTGATAACACTGCGGCCAACTTACTTCTGACAACGATCGGAGGACCGAAGGAGCTAACCGCT
TTTTTGCACAACATGGGGGATCATGTAACTCGCCTTGATCGTTGGGAACCGGAGCTGAATGAAGCCATAC
CAAACGACGAGCGTGACACCACGATGCCTGCAGCAATGGCAACAACGTTGCGCAAACTATTAACTGGCGA
ACTACTTACTCTAGCTTCCCGGCAACAATTAATAGACTGGATGGAGGCGGATAAAGTTGCAGGACCACTT
CTGCGCTCGGCCCTTCCGGCTGGCTGGTTTATTGCTGATAAATCTGGAGCCGGTGAGCGTGGGTCTCGCG
GTATCATTGCAGCACTGGGGCCAGATGGTAAGCCCTCCCGTATCGTAGTTATCTACACGACGGGGAGTCA
GGCAACTATGGATGAACGAAATAGACAGATCGCTGAGATAGGTGCCTCACTGATTAAGCATTGGTAACTG
TCAGACCAAGTTTACTCATATATACTTTAGATTGATTTAAAACTTCATTTTTAATTTAAAAGGATCTAGG
TGAAGATCCTTTTTGATAATCTCATGACCAAAATCCCTTAACGTGAGTTTTCGTTCCACTGAGCGTCAGA
CCCCGTAGAAAAGATCAAAGGATCTTCTTGAGATCCTTTTTTTCTGCGCGTAATCTGCTGCTTGCAAACA
AAAAAACCACCGCTACCAGCGGTGGTTTGTTTGCCGGATCAAGAGCTACCAACTCTTTTTCCGAAGGTAA
CTGGCTTCAGCAGAGCGCAGATACCAAATACTGTCCTTCTAGTGTAGCCGTAGTTAGGCCACCACTTCAA
GAACTCTGTAGCACCGCCTACATACCTCGCTCTGCTAATCCTGTTACCAGTGGCTGCTGCCAGTGGCGAT
AAGTCGTGTCTTACCGGGTTGGACTCAAGACGATAGTTACCGGATAAGGCGCAGCGGTCGGGCTGAACGG
GGGGTTCGTGCACACAGCCCAGCTTGGAGCGAACGACCTACACCGAACTGAGATACCTACAGCGTGAGCT
ATGAGAAAGCGCCACGCTTCCCGAAGGGAGAAAGGCGGACAGGTATCCGGTAAGCGGCAGGGTCGGAACA
GGAGAGCGCACGAGGGAGCTTCCAGGGGGAAACGCCTGGTATCTTTATAGTCCTGTCGGGTTTCGCCACC
TCTGACTTGAGCGTCGATTTTTGTGATGCTCGTCAGGGGGGCGGAGCCTATGGAAAAACGCCAGCAACGC
GGCCTTTTTACGGTTCCTGGCCTTTTGCTGGCCTTTTGCTCACATGTTCTTTCCTGCGTTATCCCCTGAT
TCTGTGGATAACCGTATTACCGCCTTTGAGTGAGCTGATACCGCTCGCCGCAGCCGAACGACCGAGCGCA
GCGAGTCAGTGAGCGAGGAAGCGGAAGAGCGCCTGATGCGGTATTTTCTCCTTACGCATCTGTGCGGTAT
TTCACACCGCAATGGTGCACTCTCAGTACAATCTGCTCTGATGCCGCATAGTTAAGCCAGTATACACTCC
GCTATCGCTACGTGACTGGGTCATGGCTGCGCCCCGACACCCGCCAACACCCGCTGACGCGCCCTGACGG
GCTTGTCTGCTCCCGGCATCCGCTTACAGACAAGCTGTGACCGTCTCCGGGAGCTGCATGTGTCAGAGGT
TTTCACCGTCATCACCGAAACGCGCGAGGCAGCTGCGGTAAAGCTCATCAGCGTGGTCGTGAAGCGATTC
ACAGATGTCTGCCTGTTCATCCGCGTCCAGCTCGTTGAGTTTCTCCAGAAGCGTTAATGTCTGGCTTCTG
ATAAAGCGGGCCATGTTAAGGGCGGTTTTTTCCTGTTTGGTCACTGATGCCTCCGTGTAAGGGGGATTTC
TGTTCATGGGGGTAATGATACCGATGAAACGAGAGAGGATGCTCACGATACGGGTTACTGATGATGAACA
TGCCCGGTTACTGGAACGTTGTGAGGGTAAACAACTGGCGGTATGGATGCGGCGGGACCAGAGAAAAATC
ACTCAGGGTCAATGCCAGCGCTTCGTTAATACAGATGTAGGTGTTCCACAGGGTAGCCAGCAGCATCCTG
CGATGCAGATCCGGAACATAATGGTGCAGGGCGCTGACTTCCGCGTTTCCAGACTTTACGAAACACGGAA
ACCGAAGACCATTCATGTTGTTGCTCAGGTCGCAGACGTTTTGCAGCAGCAGTCGCTTCACGTTCGCTCG
CGTATCGGTGATTCATTCTGCTAACCAGTAAGGCAACCCCGCCAGCCTAGCCGGGTCCTCAACGACAGGA
GCACGATCATGCGCACCCGTGGGGCCGCCATGCCGGCGATAATGGCCTGCTTCTCGCCGAAACGTTTGGT
GGCGGGACCAGTGACGAAGGCTTGAGCGAGGGCGTGCAAGATTCCGAATACCGCAAGCGACAGGCCGATC
ATCGTCGCGCTCCAGCGAAAGCGGTCCTCGCCGAAAATGACCCAGAGCGCTGCCGGCACCTGTCCTACGA
GTTGCATGATAAAGAAGACAGTCATAAGTGCGGCGACGATAGTCATGCCCCGCGCCCACCGGAAGGAGCT
GACTGGGTTGAAGGCTCTCAAGGGCATCGGTCGAGATCCCGGTGCCTAATGAGTGAGCTAACTTACATTA
ATTGCGTTGCGCTCACTGCCCGCTTTCCAGTCGGGAAACCTGTCGTGCCAGCTGCATTAATGAATCGGCC
AACGCGCGGGGAGAGGCGGTTTGCGTATTGGGCGCCAGGGTGGTTTTTCTTTTCACCAGTGAGACGGGCA
ACAGCTGATTGCCCTTCACCGCCTGGCCCTGAGAGAGTTGCAGCAAGCGGTCCACGCTGGTTTGCCCCAG
CAGGCGAAAATCCTGTTTGATGGTGGTTAACGGCGGGATATAACATGAGCTGTCTTCGGTATCGTCGTAT
CCCACTACCGAGATGTCCGCACCAACGCGCAGCCCGGACTCGGTAATGGCGCGCATTGCGCCCAGCGCCA
TCTGATCGTTGGCAACCAGCATCGCAGTGGGAACGATGCCCTCATTCAGCATTTGCATGGTTTGTTGAAA
ACCGGACATGGCACTCCAGTCGCCTTCCCGTTCCGCTATCGGCTGAATTTGATTGCGAGTGAGATATTTA
TGCCAGCCAGCCAGACGCAGACGCGCCGAGACAGAACTTAATGGGCCCGCTAACAGCGCGATTTGCTGGT
GACCCAATGCGACCAGATGCTCCACGCCCAGTCGCGTACCGTCTTCATGGGAGAAAATAATACTGTTGAT
GGGTGTCTGGTCAGAGACATCAAGAAATAACGCCGGAACATTAGTGCAGGCAGCTTCCACAGCAATGGCA
TCCTGGTCATCCAGCGGATAGTTAATGATCAGCCCACTGACGCGTTGCGCGAGAAGATTGTGCACCGCCG
CTTTACAGGCTTCGACGCCGCTTCGTTCTACCATCGACACCACCACGCTGGCACCCAGTTGATCGGCGCG
AGATTTAATCGCCGCGACAATTTGCGACGGCGCGTGCAGGGCCAGACTGGAGGTGGCAACGCCAATCAGC
AACGACTGTTTGCCCGCCAGTTGTTGTGCCACGCGGTTGGGAATGTAATTCAGCTCCGCCATCGCCGCTT
CCACTTTTTCCCGCGTTTTCGCAGAAACGTGGCTGGCCTGGTTCACCACGCGGGAAACGGTCTGATAAGA
GACACCGGCATACTCTGCGACATCGTATAACGTTACTGGTTTCACATTCACCACCCTGAATTGACTCTCT
TCCGGGCGCTATCATGCCATACCGCGAAAGGTTTTGCGCCATTCGATGGTGTCCGGGATCTCGACGCTCT
CCCTTATGCGACTCCTGCATTAGGAAGCAGCCCAGTAGTAGGTTGAGGCCGTTGAGCACCGCCGCCGCAA
GGAATGGTGCATGCAAGGAGATGGCGCCCAACAGTCCCCCGGCCACGGGGCCTGCCACCATACCCACGCC
GAAACAAGCGCTCATGAGCCCGAAGTGGCGAGCCCGATCTTCCCCATCGGTGATGTCGGCGATATAGGCG
CCAGCAACCGCACCTGTGGCGCCGGTGATGCCGGCCACGATGCGTCCGGCGTAGAGGATCGAGATCGATC
TCGATCCCGCGAAATTAATACGACTCACTATAGGGGAATTGTGAGCGGATAACAATTCCCCTCTAGAAAT
AATTTTGTTTAACTTTAAGAAGGAGATATACATATGAGCGATAAAATTATTCACCTGACTGACGACAGTT
TTGACACGGATGTACTCAAAGCGGACGGGGCGATCCTCGTCGATTTCTGGGCAGAGTGGTGCGGTCCGTG
CAAAATGATCGCCCCGATTCTGGATGAAATCGCTGACGAATATCAGGGCAAACTGACCGTTGCAAAACTG
AACATCGATCAAAACCCTGGCACTGCGCCGAAATATGGCATCCGTGGTATCCCGACTCTGCTGCTGTTCA
AAAACGGTGAAGTGGCGGCAACCAAAGTGGGTGCACTGTCTAAAGGTCAGTTGAAAGAGTTCCTCGACGC
TAACCTGGCCGGTTCTGGTTCTGGCCATATGCACCATCATCATCATCATTCTTCTGGTCTGGTGCCACGC
GGTTCTGGTATGAAAGAAACCGCTGCTGCTAAATTCGAACGCCAGCACATGGACAGCCCAGATCTGGGTA
CCGACGACGACGACAAGGCCATGGCTGAAGGCCCGATTGCCCTGAAATTTAGTCATCTGTGTCTGGAAGA
TCATAATAGCTATTGTATTAACGGTGCATGTGCCTTTCATCATGAACTGGAAAAAGCCATTTGTCGCTGT
TTTACCGGCTATACCGGTGAACGCTGCGAACATCTGACCCTGACCAGTTATGCAGTGGATAGTTATGAAA
AGCTTTAACTCGAGCACCACCACCACCACCACTGAGATCCGGCTGCTAACAAAGCCCGAAAGGAAGCTGA
GTTGGCTGCTGCCACCGCTGAGCAATAACTAGCATAACCCCTTGGGGCCTCTAAACGGGTCTTGAGGGGT
TTTTTGCTGAAAGGAGGAACTATATCCGGAT
Features (pLannotate 1.2.2; 21 found; start..end, strand, type, name):
     12..440     +  rep_origin     f1 ori (sequence partly withheld): f1 bacteriophage origin of replication; arrow indicates direction of (+) strand synthesis
    493..597     +  promoter       AmpR promoter: bla
    598..1458    +  CDS            AmpR: β-lactamase; bla; confers resistance to ampicillin, carbenicillin, and related antibiotics
   1629..2217    +  rep_origin     ori: high-copy-number ColE1/pMB1/pBR322/pUC origin of replication
   2403..2542    -  misc_feature   bom: basis of mobility region from pBR322
   2644..2835    -  CDS            rop: Rop protein, which maintains plasmids at low copy number; rop
   2852..3232    +  CDS            YPB1_ECOLX: Protein predicted: Swiss-Prot protein existence level 4. From Escherichia coli.
   3304..3595    -  CDS            TcR (fragment): tetracycline efflux protein; tet; confers resistance to tetracycline
   3610..3631    -  protein_bind   CAP binding site: CAP binding activates transcription in the presence of cAMP. E. coli catabolite activator protein
   3644..4726    -  CDS            lacI: lac repressor; lacI; The lac repressor binds to the lac operator to inhibit transcription in E. coli. This inhibition can be relieved by adding lactose or isopropyl-β-D-thiogalactopyranoside (IPTG).
   4727..4804    -  promoter       lacI promoter: lacI
   4812..5091    -  CDS            TcR (fragment): tetracycline efflux protein; tet; confers resistance to tetracycline
   5117..5135    +  promoter       T7 promoter: promoter for bacteriophage T7 RNA polymerase
   5136..5160    +  protein_bind   lac operator: The lac repressor binds to the lac operator to inhibit transcription in E. coli. This inhibition can be relieved by adding lactose or isopropyl-β-D-thiogalactopyranoside (IPTG). lac repressor encoded by lacI
   5175..5197    +  RBS            RBS: efficient ribosome binding site from bacteriophage T7 gene 10 (Olins and Rangwala, 1989)
   5205..5531    +  CDS            TrxA: E. coli thioredoxin; trxA
   5604..5648    +  CDS            S-Tag: affinity and epitope tag derived from pancreatic ribonuclease A
   5688..5873    +  CDS            EPGN (fragment): EPGN_HUMAN - Experimental evidence at protein level: Swiss-Prot protein existence level 1. Promotes the growth of epithelial cells. May stimulate the phosphorylation of EGFR and mitogen-activated protein kinases. From Homo sapiens (Human).
   5886..5903    +  CDS            9xHis (fragment): 9xHis affinity tag
   5913..5962    +  CDS            SET1 (fragment): solubility-enhancement tag derived from T7 phage gene 10B
   5970..6017    +  terminator     T7 terminator: transcription terminator for bacteriophage T7 RNA polymerase
