[The description below was written by a language model from this plasmid's Addgene catalogue record and pLannotate feature annotations shown in this document.]
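Description:
pET32a-hEPGN is a bacterial expression plasmid built on the pET32a(+) backbone for producing human epigen (EPGN, epithelial mitogen) as a soluble fusion protein in E. coli. The sequenced record is about 6 kb. It replicates from a pBR322-type origin accompanied by the bom region and the rop gene, consistent with the low copy number listed in the catalogue, and it is selected with ampicillin through the β-lactamase gene. An f1 origin is also present. The short tetracycline-resistance fragments and a predicted E. coli open reading frame flagged by the annotation appear to be non-functional pBR322-derived backbone remnants.

The expression cassette is driven by a T7 promoter followed by a lac operator and the T7 gene 10 ribosome binding site, and it ends at a T7 terminator. A plasmid-borne lacI gene supplies the repressor, so transcription depends on a host that provides T7 RNA polymerase and is induced with IPTG or lactose. The coding region begins with E. coli thioredoxin (TrxA), which promotes solubility of the fusion partner. It continues through a 6xHis tag (per the catalogue) and an S-tag for purification and detection, and ends in a roughly 183 bp fragment of human EPGN. The record states that thrombin and enterokinase sites lie N-terminal to the insert, allowing the fusion partners to be removed, although these sites are not individually annotated. A short His-tag sequence and a small T7 gene 10B-like match are annotated downstream of the insert; the record does not indicate whether they are translated. The cloning sites are not recorded. The plasmid belongs to a toolkit for recombinant production of seven human EGF family growth factors in active conformation.
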