Addgene plasmid #199232: pET32a-hEPGN
Purpose: Bacterial production of soluble, active target proteins; Nterm thrombin and enterokinase cleavage sites.
Depositing lab: Nilson Zanchin. Depositing organization: Fundacao Oswaldo Cruz (Fiocruz). Publication: A toolkit for recombinant production of seven human EGF family growth factors in active conformation. Ferreira AS, Lopacinski A, Batista M, Hiraiwa PM, Guimaraes BG, Zanchin NIT. Sci Rep. 2022 Mar 23;12(1):5034. doi: 10.1038/s41598-022-09060-9. PubMed 35322149.
Backbone
  Vector backbone: pET32a(+)
  Backbone manufacturer: EMD Biosciences
  Backbone size w/o insert (bp): 5863
  Vector type: Bacterial Expression
Growth in bacteria
  Bacterial resistance: Ampicillin, 100 μg/mL
  Growth temperature: 37°C
  Growth strain: DH5alpha
  Copy number: Low Copy
Gene/Insert
  Gene/Insert name: Epithelial mitogen isoform 6 (alt name: Epigen)
  Species: H. sapiens (human)
  Insert size (bp): 183
  Entrez Gene: EPGN (a.k.a. ALGV3072, EPG, PRO9904)
  Promoter: T7
  Tag / fusion protein: TrxA-6xHis-S-tag (N terminal on insert)
  Cloning method: Restriction Enzyme; 5′ cloning site Unknown (unknown if destroyed); 3′ cloning site Unknown (unknown if destroyed)
  Sequencing primers: 5′ T7 promoter; 3′ T7 terminator
Terms and licenses: Academic/Nonprofit Terms; Industry Terms: Not Available to Industry
How to cite: pET32a-hEPGN was a gift from Nilson Zanchin (Addgene plasmid # 199232 ; http://n2t.net/addgene:199232 ; RRID:Addgene_199232)
