>Addgene plasmid #199232 | pET32a-hEPGN | depositor partial sequence | sequence record 386030 | EPGN gene
GAAGGCCCGATTGCCCTGAAATTTAGTCATCTGTGTCTGGAAGATCATAATAGCTATTGTATTAACGGTG
CATGTGCCTTTCATCATGAACTGGAAAAAGCCATTTGTCGCTGTTTTACCGGCTATACCGGTGAACGCTG
CGAACATCTGACCCTGACCAGTTATGCAGTGGATAGTTATGAA
